LOCUS       Exported 3992 bp ds-DNA circular SYN 12-MAY-2021
DEFINITION  synthetic circular DNA
ACCESSION   .
VERSION     .
KEYWORDS    pMtBS
SOURCE      synthetic DNA construct
  ORGANISM  synthetic DNA construct
REFERENCE   1 (bases 1 to 3992)
  AUTHORS   Schowalter RM, Pastrana DV, Buck CB
  TITLE     Glycosaminoglycans and sialylated glycans sequentially facilitate
            merkel cell polyomavirus infectious entry.
  JOURNAL   PLoS Pathog. 2011 Jul;7(7):e1002161. Epub 2011 Jul 28.
  PUBMED    21829355
REFERENCE   2 (bases 1 to 3992)
  AUTHORS   .
  TITLE     Direct Submission
  JOURNAL   Exported May 12, 2021 from SnapGene Server 1.1.58
            http://www.snapgene.com
FEATURES             Location/Qualifiers
     source          1..3992
                     /organism="synthetic DNA construct"
                     /mol_type="other DNA"
     primer_bind     complement(74..94)
                     /label=pBABE 3'
                     /note="SV40 enhancer, reverse primer for pBABE vectors"
     intron          449..1396
                     /label=mEF-1-alpha intron
                     /note="intron upstream of the start codon of mouse
                     EF-1-alpha"
     misc_feature    2028..2472
                     /label=FMDV IRES
                     /note="internal ribosome entry site (IRES) of the
                     foot-and-mouth disease virus"
     promoter        2506..2552
                     /label=EM7 promoter
                     /note="synthetic bacterial promoter "
     promoter        2544..2562
                     /label=T7 promoter
                     /note="promoter for bacteriophage T7 RNA polymerase"
     polyA_signal    3024..3145
                     /label=SV40 poly(A) signal
                     /note="SV40 polyadenylation signal"
     primer_bind     complement(3035..3054)
                     /label=EBV-rev
                     /note="SV40 polyA terminator, reverse primer"
     primer_bind     3089..3108
                     /label=SV40pA-R
                     /note="SV40 polyA, reverse primer"
     rep_origin      3333..3921
                     /direction=RIGHT
                     /label=ori
                     /note="high-copy-number ColE1/pMB1/pBR322/pUC origin of
                     replication"
     primer_bind     3822..3841
                     /label=pBR322ori-F
                     /note="pBR322 origin, forward primer"
ORIGIN
        1 cctgcagggc ctgaaataac ctctgaaaga ggaacttggt taggtacctt ctgaggctga
       61 aagaaccagc tgtggaatgt gtgtcagtta gggtgtggaa agtccccagg ctccccagca
      121 ggcagaagta tgcaaagcat gcatctcaat tagtcagcaa ccaggtgtgg aaagtcccca
      181 ggctccccag caggcagaag tatgcaaagc atgcatctca attagtcagc aaccatagtc
      241 ccactagttc cgccagagcg cgcgagggcc tccagcggcc gcccctcccc cacagcaggg
      301 gcggggtccc gcgcccaccg gaaggagcgg gctcggggcg ggcggcgctg attggccggg
      361 gcgggcctga cgccgacgcg gctataagag accacaagcg acccgcaggg ccagacgttc
      421 ttcgccgaag cttgccgtca gaacgcaggt gaggggcggg tgtggcttcc gcgggccgcc
      481 gagctggagg tcctgctccg agcgggccgg gccccgctgt cgtcggcggg gattagctgc
      541 gagcattccc gcttcgagtt gcgggcggcg cgggaggcag agtgcgaggc ctagcggcaa
      601 ccccgtagcc tcgcctcgtg tccggcttga ggcctagcgt ggtgtccgcg ccgccgccgc
      661 gtgctactcc ggccgcactc tggtcttttt tttttttgtt gttgttgccc tgctgccttc
      721 gattgccgtt cagcaatagg ggctaacaaa gggagggtgc ggggcttgct cgcccggagc
      781 ccggagaggt catggttggg gaggaatgga gggacaggag tggcggctgg ggcccgcccg
      841 ccttcggagc acatgtccga cgccacctgg atggggcgag gcctggggtt tttcccgaag
      901 caaccaggct ggggttagcg tgccgaggcc atgtggcccc agcacccggc acgatctggc
      961 ttggcggcgc cgcgttgccc tgcctcccta actagggtga ggccatcccg tccggcacca
     1021 gttgcgtgcg tggaaagatg gccgctcccg ggccctgttg caaggagctc aaaatggagg
     1081 acgcggcagc ccggtggagc gggcgggtga gtcacccaca caaaggaaga gggcctggtc
     1141 cctcaccggc tgctgcttcc tgtgaccccg tggtcctatc ggccgcaata gtcacctcgg
     1201 gcttttgagc acggctagtc gcggcggggg gaggggatgt aatggcgttg gagtttgttc
     1261 acatttggtg ggtggagact agtcaggcca gcctggcgct ggaagtcatt tttggaattt
     1321 gtccccttga gttttgagcg gagctaattc tcgggcttct tagcggttca aaggtatctt
     1381 ttaaaccctt ttttaggtgt tgtgaaaacc accgctaatt caaagcaacc ggtgatatcg
     1441 gatccacgcg taagatggat ttagtcctaa ataggaaaga aagagaggct ctctgcaagc
     1501 ttttagagat tgctcctaat tgttatggca acatccctct gatgaaagct gctttcaaaa
     1561 gaagctgctt aaagcatcac cctgataaag ggggaaatcc tgttataatg atggaattga
     1621 acaccctttg gagcaaattc cagcaaaata tccacaagct cagaagtgac ttctctatgt
     1681 ttgatgaagt ctccacaaaa tttccatggg aagaatatgg aactttaaag gattatatgc
     1741 aaagtggata taatgctaga ttttgcagag gtcctgggtg catgcttaag caacttagag
     1801 attctaagtg cgcttgtatt agctgtaagt tgtctcgcca gcattgtagt ctaaaaactt
     1861 taaagcaaaa aaactgtctg acgtggggag agtgtttttg ctatcagtgc tttattcttt
     1921 ggtttggatt tcctcctact tgggaaagtt ttgactggtg gcaaaaaact ttagaagaaa
     1981 ctgactactg cttactgcat ctgcaccttt tctgagtcga ccctaggagc aggtttcccc
     2041 aatgacacaa aacgtgcaac ttgaaactcc gcctggtctt tccaggtcta gaggggtaac
     2101 actttgtact gcgtttggct ccacgctcga tccactggcg agtgttagta acagcactgt
     2161 tgcttcgtag cggagcatga cggccgtggg aactcctcct tggtaacaag gacccacggg
     2221 gccaaaagcc acgcccacac gggcccgtca tgtgtgcaac cccagcacgg cgactttact
     2281 gcgaaaccca ctttaaagtg acattgaaac tggtacccac acactggtga caggctaagg
     2341 atgcccttca ggtaccccga ggtaacacgc gacactcggg atctgagaag gggactgggg
     2401 cttctataaa agcgctcggt ttaaaaagct tctatgcctg aataggtgac cggaggtcgg
     2461 cacctttcct ttgcaattac tgaccctatg aatacaactg actgtttgac aattaatcat
     2521 cggcatagta tatcggcata gtataatacg actcactata ggagggccac catgaagacc
     2581 ttcaacatct ctcagcagga tctggagctg gtggaggtcg ccactgagaa gatcaccatg
     2641 ctctatgagg acaacaagca ccatgtcggg gcggccatca ggaccaagac tggggagatc
     2701 atctctgctg tccacattga ggcctacatt ggcagggtca ctgtctgtgc tgaagccatt
     2761 gccattgggt ctgctgtgag caacgggcag aaggactttg acaccattgt ggctgtcagg
     2821 cacccctact ctgatgaggt ggacagatcc atcagggtgg tcagcccctg tggcatgtgc
     2881 agagagctca tctctgacta tgctcctgac tgctttgtgc tcattgagat gaatggcaag
     2941 ctggtcaaaa ccaccattga ggaactcatc cccctcaagt acaccaggaa ctaaacctga
     3001 attcgctagc tggccagaca tgataagata cattgatgag tttggacaaa ccacaactag
     3061 aatgcagtga aaaaaatgct ttatttgtga aatttgtgat gctattgctt tatttgtaac
     3121 cattataagc tgcaataaac aagttaacaa caacaattgc attcatttta tgtttcaggt
     3181 tcagggggag gtgtgggagg ttttttaaag caagtaaaac ctctacaaat gtggtatgga
     3241 aatgttaatt aactagccat gaccaaaatc ccttaacgtg agttttcgtt ccactgagcg
     3301 tcagaccccg tagaaaagat caaaggatct tcttgagatc ctttttttct gcgcgtaatc
     3361 tgctgcttgc aaacaaaaaa accaccgcta ccagcggtgg tttgtttgcc ggatcaagag
     3421 ctaccaactc tttttccgaa ggtaactggc ttcagcagag cgcagatacc aaatactgtt
     3481 cttctagtgt agccgtagtt aggccaccac ttcaagaact ctgtagcacc gcctacatac
     3541 ctcgctctgc taatcctgtt accagtggct gctgccagtg gcgataagtc gtgtcttacc
     3601 gggttggact caagacgata gttaccggat aaggcgcagc ggtcgggctg aacggggggt
     3661 tcgtgcacac agcccagctt ggagcgaacg acctacaccg aactgagata cctacagcgt
     3721 gagctatgag aaagcgccac gcttcccgaa gggagaaagg cggacaggta tccggtaagc
     3781 ggcagggtcg gaacaggaga gcgcacgagg gagcttccag ggggaaacgc ctggtatctt
     3841 tatagtcctg tcgggtttcg ccacctctga cttgagcgtc gatttttgtg atgctcgtca
     3901 ggggggcgga gcctatggaa aaacgccagc aacgcggcct ttttacggtt cctggccttt
     3961 tgctggcctt ttgctcacat gttcttaatt aa
//
