[The description below was written by a language model from this plasmid's Addgene catalogue record and the feature table of its GenBank file.]
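Description:
pMtBS is a mammalian expression plasmid of 3,992 bp, built on InvivoGen's pMONO-blasti backbone, that carries the small t antigen of Merkel cell polyomavirus (MCV/MCPyV). The roughly 560 bp insert was cloned between MluI and SalI sites, both of which were retained. It contains two silent changes: one inactivates a splice site and the other introduces a restriction site. The plasmid replicates in E. coli from a high-copy ColE1/pUC-type origin, and blasticidin is the only selection agent recorded for both bacteria and mammalian cells.

The feature table points to a single bicistronic transcription unit. An SV40 enhancer sequence (marked only by a primer site) and the mouse EF-1α intron lie upstream of the cloning region, which suggests a composite EF-1α-type promoter, although no mammalian promoter is annotated as such. The small t coding sequence is also not annotated, but it would fit in the gap between the intron and the foot-and-mouth disease virus IRES. The IRES allows cap-independent translation of a second open reading frame from the same mRNA. That frame lies in the unannotated stretch before the SV40 polyadenylation signal and is presumably the blasticidin resistance gene. Because the marker is on the same transcript as small t, blasticidin-resistant mammalian cells should also express the antigen. The synthetic bacterial EM7 promoter, which overlaps a T7 promoter, sits just after the IRES and drives the same marker in E. coli, which is how one gene serves both hosts.

The associated publication concerns MCV infectious entry. The record does not state the plasmid's specific role there, but it provides small t antigen expression in transfected mammalian cells.
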