Addgene plasmid #32226: pMtBS
Depositing lab: Christopher Buck. Depositing organization: National Cancer Institute (NCI). Publication: Glycosaminoglycans and sialylated glycans sequentially facilitate merkel cell polyomavirus infectious entry. Schowalter RM, Pastrana DV, Buck CB. PLoS Pathog. 2011 Jul;7(7):e1002161. Epub 2011 Jul 28. 10.1371/journal.ppat.1002161 PubMed 21829355.
Backbone
  Vector backbone: pMONO-blasti
  Backbone manufacturer: InvivoGen
  Backbone size w/o insert (bp): 3435
  Vector type: Mammalian Expression
  Selectable markers: Blasticidin
Growth in bacteria
  Bacterial resistance: Blasticidin, 100 μg/mL
  Growth temperature: 37°C
  Growth strain: DH5alpha
  Copy number: High Copy
Gene/Insert
  Gene/Insert name: MCV Small t antigen (alt names: MCPyV; Merkel Cell Polyomavirus)
  Species: virus
  Insert size (bp): 560
  Mutation: Splice site was silently mutated, and a restriction site was silently added
  Cloning method: Restriction Enzyme; 5′ cloning site MluI (not destroyed); 3′ cloning site SalI (not destroyed)
  Sequencing primers: 5′ TGAGCGGAGCTAATTCTCG
Terms and licenses: Academic/Nonprofit Terms; Industry Terms: Not Available to Industry
Depositor comments: Please consult laboratory website, http://home.ccr.cancer.gov/Lco/plasmids.asp, for more information.
How to cite: pMtBS was a gift from Christopher Buck (Addgene plasmid # 32226 ; http://n2t.net/addgene:32226 ; RRID:Addgene_32226)
