>Addgene plasmid #32226 | pMtBS | addgene partial sequence | sequence record 38726 | FMDV-IRES-R (5' CTCCGCTACGAAGCAACAGT 3')
CGCAGTACAAAGTGTTACCCCTCTAGACCTGGAAAGACCAGGCGGAGTTTCAAGTTGCACGTTTTGTGTC
ATTGGGGAAACCTGCTCCTAGGGTCGACTCAGAAAAGGTGCAGATGCAGTAAGCAGTAGTCAGTTTCTTC
TAAAGTTTTTTGCCACCAGTCAAAACTTTCCCAAGTAGGAGGAAATCCAAACCAAAGAATAAAGCACTGA
TAGCAAAAACACTCTCCCCACGTCAGACAGTTTTTTTGCTTTAAAGTTTTTAGACTACAATGCTGGCGAG
ACAACTTACAGCTAATACAAGCGCACTTAGAATCTCTAAGTTGCTTAAGCATGCACCCAGGACCTCTGCA
AAATCTAGCATTATATCCACTTTGCATATAATCCTTTAAAGTTCCATATTCTTCCCATGGAAATTTTGTG
GAGACTTCATCAAACATAGAGAAGTCACTTCTGAGCTTGTGGATATTTTGCTGGAATTTGCTCCAAAGGG
TGTTCAATTCCATCATTATAACAGGATTTCCCCCTTTATCAGGGTGATGCTTTAAGCAGCTTCTTTTGAA
AGCAGCTTTCATCAGAGGGATGTTGCCATAACAATTAGGAGCAATCTCTAAAAGCTTGCAGAGAGCCTCT
CTTTCTTTCCTATTTAGGACTAAATCCATCTTACGCGTGGATCCGATATCACCGGTTGCTTTGAATTAGC
GGTGGTTTTCACAACACCTAAAAAAGGGTTTAAAAGATACCTTTGAACCGCTAAGAAGCCCGAGAATTAG
CTCCGCTCAAAACTCAAGGGGACAAATTCCAAAAATGACTTCCAGCGCCAGGCTGGCCTGACTAGTCTCC
ACCCACCAAATGTGAACAAACTCCAACGCCATTACATC
